Addgene plasmid #18349: T4 Lysozyme R52V WT*
Depositing lab: Brian Matthews. Depositing organization: University of Oregon.
Backbone
  Vector backbone: pHS1403
  Backbone size w/o insert (bp): 5000
  Vector type: Bacterial Expression
Growth in bacteria
  Bacterial resistance: Ampicillin, 100 μg/mL
  Growth temperature: 37°C
  Growth strain: DH5alpha
  Copy number: High Copy
Gene/Insert
  Gene/Insert name: T4 Lysozyme (alt name: AR52V)
  Species: Bacteriophage T4
  Insert size (bp): 600
  Mutation: R52V WT*
  GenBank ID: NP_049736
  Entrez Gene: e (a.k.a. T4p123)
  Cloning method: Restriction Enzyme; 5′ cloning site BamHI (not destroyed); 3′ cloning site HindIII (not destroyed)
  Sequencing primers: 5′ na; 3′ GGCGTATCACGAGGCCC
Terms and licenses: Academic/Nonprofit Terms; Industry Terms: Not Available to Industry
Depositor comments: The BamHI site is 27 bp from the ATG and the HindIII site is 115 bp from the stop.
How to cite: T4 Lysozyme R52V WT* was a gift from Brian Matthews (Addgene plasmid # 18349 ; http://n2t.net/addgene:18349 ; RRID:Addgene_18349)
