[The description below was written by a language model from this plasmid's Addgene catalogue record.]
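Description:
T4 Lysozyme R52V WT* is a bacterial expression plasmid built on the pHS1403 backbone (about 5 kb without insert) that carries a mutant form of the bacteriophage T4 lysozyme gene (gene e). It is maintained in E. coli as a high-copy plasmid under ampicillin selection. No feature table accompanies the record, so the origin of replication, the promoter driving expression, and any other regulatory elements of pHS1403 are not stated.

The insert is roughly 600 bp and was cloned as a BamHI–HindIII fragment, with both sites preserved so the cassette can be excised or exchanged. According to the depositor's notes, the BamHI site lies 27 bp from the start codon and the HindIII site 115 bp from the stop codon, so the fragment includes short flanking untranslated sequence on either side of the coding region. The encoded protein carries an arginine-to-valine substitution at position 52 (R52V). The "WT*" designation indicates the background in which the mutation was made. In the T4 lysozyme literature this term conventionally refers to the cysteine-free pseudo-wild-type protein, although the record itself does not define it. No fusion tags or reporters are listed.

The intended application is not spelled out, but a single-residue point mutant of T4 lysozyme in a bacterial expression vector is suited to producing recombinant protein in E. coli for comparing the mutant with its parent. T4 lysozyme is a classic model system for this kind of work on protein stability, folding and structure.
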