>Addgene plasmid #18349 | T4 Lysozyme R52V WT* | addgene partial sequence | sequence record 24136 | 3primeUP
CTANGAAAAGCCCGCTCATTAGGCGGGCTCAGATCTGCTCATGTTTGACAGCTTATCATCGATAAGCTTC
GGCAATAAATTCTTGATATGTTTTCATATGTTTCCTTTAAATATTTTAATTAGTAATTGTCTATTCAAGT
AATTGTGAATATACTATCACAATTCCAAGAGAAAGTAAACAGCTTTATAGATTTTTATACGCGTCCCAAG
TGCCAGTTCTAAACGTTGTAATGACTCGTTTTGCGCGATTAGGTGTTTGATTATACCATCTACTTTTAGC
TAAGTTAACTGCTGCTTCATCCCAGCGTTTTTGTTGAAGCATACGTAAAGAGTTAGTAAATCCTGCCACA
CCGGTTTCTCCCATTTGGAAAACCATATTAATCAATGCAGCGCGACGAACCGCATCAAGAGAATCATAAA
CCGGTTTTAATTTAGCATTTCTCAGAATTCCGCGAACAGCAGCATCAACATCCTGATTAAAGAGTTTTTC
AGCCTCATCTTTTGTAATTACACCATTAGTATTAACCCCAATAGCTTTATCTAATTCAGATTTAGCAGCA
TTAAGTGATGGACTTTTTGTAAGCAAATGACCGATGCCAATAGTGTAATAGCCTTCTGTGTCTTTATAGA
TTTTAAGTCTAAGACCTTCATCTATACGTAACATTTCAAATATATTCATAATACCTCCTAAGCATCGATG
GATCCTGTTTCCTGTGTGAAATTGTTATCCGCTCACAATTCCACACATTATACGAGCCGATGATTAATTG
TCAACAGGGGGATGGGGAGTAAGCTGATCCTGTTTCCTGTGTGAAATTGTTATCCGCTCACAATTCCACA
CATTATACGAGCCGATGATTAATTGTCAACAGGGGGATGGGGAGTAAGCTCATCGATGGATCGATCNGGN
TTCCCGGGGGGAAAATGGTAANCCGCNCNCNATTCCNCNCATTAAACGAGCNGGAGCNNAAAGNGNAAAG
CCNGGGGGGGCCNAANGNNGGGGCNANCTTNCNTNANTGGGNTGGNNCCCNNGGCCNNNTTCCNNCGGGA
AANCNGNNNGGCCNGGNNCCNNNNAANGGGGNAAANCCTTNCGGGGNNGGNNNGNNNCCCCNGN
